Addgene plasmid #192913: pPB-cT3G-cERP2-EGR1
Purpose: Barcoded piggybac transposon vector with Dox-inducible expression of EGR1
Depositing lab: George Church. Depositing organization: Harvard Medical School. Publication: Directed differentiation of human iPSCs to functional ovarian granulosa-like cells via transcription factor overexpression. Pierson Smela MD, Kramme CC, Fortuna PRJ, Adams JL, Su R, Dong E, Kobayashi M, Brixi G, Kavirayuni VS, Tysinger E, Kohman RE, Shioda T, Chatterjee P, Church GM. Elife. 2023 Feb 21;12:e83291. doi: 10.7554/eLife.83291. PubMed 36803359.
Backbone
  Vector backbone: PB-CT3G-CERP2-MG
  Backbone manufacturer: George Church (Addgene plasmid # 175503)
  Backbone size w/o insert (bp): 6509
  Vector type: Mammalian Expression
  Selectable markers: Puromycin
Growth in bacteria
  Bacterial resistance: Ampicillin, 100 μg/mL
  Growth temperature: 37°C
  Growth strain: DH5alpha
  Copy number: High Copy
Gene/Insert
  Gene/Insert name: EGR1
  Species: H. sapiens (human)
  Insert size (bp): 1631
  Entrez Gene: EGR1 (a.k.a. AT225, G0S30, KROX-24, NGFI-A, TIS8, ZIF-268, ZIF268, ZNF225)
  Promoter: TET3G-miniCMV
  Tag / fusion protein: HA (C terminal on insert)
  Cloning method: Gateway Cloning
Terms and licenses: Academic/Nonprofit Terms; Industry Terms: Not Available to Industry
Depositor comments: Also expresses rTTA and puromycin acetyltransferase
How to cite: pPB-cT3G-cERP2-EGR1 was a gift from George Church (Addgene plasmid # 192913 ; http://n2t.net/addgene:192913 ; RRID:Addgene_192913)
