[The description below was written by a language model from this plasmid's Addgene catalogue record and pLannotate feature annotations shown in this document.]
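Description:
pPB-cT3G-cERP2-EGR1 is a mammalian expression plasmid built as a piggyBac transposon vector for doxycycline-inducible expression of human EGR1, the zinc-finger transcription factor also known as KROX-24 or ZIF268. It derives from the PB-CT3G-CERP2-MG backbone, and the EGR1 coding sequence was introduced by Gateway cloning, which is why the open reading frame is flanked by attB1 and attB2 sites. In bacteria it replicates from a high-copy ColE1/pUC-type origin and is selected with ampicillin through the β-lactamase gene. The annotation also picks up short remnants of lacZα, lacI, bom and rop that appear to be backbone carry-over.

EGR1 sits downstream of a third-generation Tet-responsive promoter (TRE3G with a minimal CMV core), which spans the numbering origin of the circular sequence and so appears as two fragments. An HA epitope follows the attB2 site to give a C-terminal tag, and an SV40 polyadenylation signal terminates the unit. A second cassette in the opposite orientation uses a CMV enhancer joined to the EF-1α core promoter to drive a reverse tetracycline transactivator followed by puromycin N-acetyltransferase, ending in its own SV40 poly(A). A single integrated element therefore supplies the inducer-responsive activator, the drug marker and the inducible transgene.

The record calls the vector barcoded, but neither the barcode nor the piggyBac terminal repeats are annotated in the feature table. The short SNR52 promoter and gRNA scaffold hits after the tag are small fragments of uncertain significance. Co-delivery with piggyBac transposase would allow stable genomic integration and puromycin selection. The associated work used transcription factor overexpression to direct differentiation of human iPSCs into ovarian granulosa-like cells.
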