Features (pLannotate 1.2.2; 27 found; start..end, strand, type, name):
      7..53      +  promoter       TRE3GV promoter (fragment): 3rd-generation Tet-responsive promoter that can be activated by binding of Tet-On® 3G, optimized for retroviral and lentiviral vectors
    112..129     +  protein_bind   attB1 (fragment): mutant version of attB; core recombination site for the Gateway® BP reaction BP Clonase™
    135..1763    +  CDS            EGR1: EGR1_HUMAN - Also known as KROX24, ZNF225 From Homo sapiens (Human).
   1765..1789    -  protein_bind   attB2: mutant version of attB; recombination site for the Gateway® BP reaction BP Clonase™
   1791..1819    +  CDS            3xHA (fragment): three tandem HA epitope tags
   1857..1879    +  promoter       SNR52 promoter (fragment): promoter for the S. cerevisiae small nucleolar RNA gene SNR52
   1900..1923    +  misc_RNA       gRNA scaffold (fragment): guide RNA scaffold for the Streptococcus pyogenes CRISPR/Cas9 system
   1984..2118    -  polyA_signal   SV40 poly(A) signal: SV40 polyadenylation signal
   2431..2588    +  CDS            lacZα (fragment): LacZα fragment of β-galactosidase; lacZ fragment
   2594..2693    -  misc_feature   bom (fragment): basis of mobility region from pBR322
   2797..2832    -  CDS            rop (fragment): Rop protein, which maintains plasmids at low copy number; rop
   2928..3032    +  promoter       AmpR promoter: bla
   3033..3893    +  CDS            AmpR: β-lactamase; bla; confers resistance to ampicillin, carbenicillin, and related antibiotics
   4064..4652    +  rep_origin     ori: high-copy-number ColE1/pMB1/pBR322/pUC origin of replication
   4835..4927    +  CDS            lacI (fragment): lac repressor; lacI; The lac repressor binds to the lac operator to inhibit transcription in E. coli. This inhibition can be relieved by adding lactose or isopropyl-β-D-thiogalactopyranoside (IPTG).
   4933..5016    +  CDS            lacI (fragment): lac repressor; lacI; The lac repressor binds to the lac operator to inhibit transcription in E. coli. This inhibition can be relieved by adding lactose or isopropyl-β-D-thiogalactopyranoside (IPTG).
   5029..5050    +  protein_bind   CAP binding site: CAP binding activates transcription in the presence of cAMP. E. coli catabolite activator protein
   5065..5095    +  promoter       lac promoter: promoter for the E. coli lac operon
   5103..5119    +  protein_bind   lac operator: The lac repressor binds to the lac operator to inhibit transcription in E. coli. This inhibition can be relieved by adding lactose or isopropyl-β-D-thiogalactopyranoside (IPTG). lac repressor encoded by lacI
   5407..5488    -  polyA_signal   SV40 poly(A) signal: SV40 polyadenylation signal
   5511..5594    -  CDS            large T antigen (fragment): large T antigen from SV40 (simian virus 40)
   5608..6204    -  CDS            pac: PUAC_STRAD - Protein predicted: Swiss-Prot protein existence level 4. Detoxification of puromycin. From Streptomyces alboniger.
   6277..6387    -  CDS            VP48: 3 tandem repeats of the minimal activation domain of herpes simplex virus VP16 (Cheng et al., 2013)
   6317..7014    -  CDS            rtTA3 (fragment): reverse tetracycline transactivator 3 activates expression from Tet-responsive promoters in the presence of doxycycline
   7067..7278    -  promoter       EF-1α core promoter: core promoter for human elongation factor EF-1α
   7279..7658    -  enhancer       CMV enhancer: human cytomegalovirus immediate early enhancer
   7859..8107    +  promoter       TRE3GV promoter (fragment): 3rd-generation Tet-responsive promoter that can be activated by binding of Tet-On® 3G, optimized for retroviral and lentiviral vectors
>Addgene plasmid #192913 | pPB-cT3G-cERP2-EGR1 | addgene full sequence | sequence record 377025 | Addgene NGS Result
AAGCTTGCCTATATAAGCAGAGCTCGTTTAGTGAACCGTCAGATCGCCTGGAGACGCCATCCACGCTGTT
TTGACCTCCATAGAAGACACCGGGACCGATCCAGCCTACCACAAGTTTGTACAAAAAAGTTGGCATGGCC
GCGGCCAAGGCCGAGATGCAGCTGATGTCCCCGCTGCAGATCTCTGACCCGTTCGGATCCTTTCCTCACT
CGCCCACCATGGACAACTACCCTAAGCTGGAGGAGATGATGCTGCTGAGCAACGGGGCTCCCCAGTTCCT
CGGCGCCGCCGGGGCCCCAGAGGGCAGCGGCAGCAACAGCAGCAGCAGCAGCAGCGGGGGCGGTGGAGGC
GGCGGGGGCGGCAGCAACAGCAGCAGCAGCAGCAGCACCTTCAACCCTCAGGCGGACACGGGCGAGCAGC
CCTACGAGCACCTGACCGCAGAGTCTTTTCCTGACATCTCTCTGAACAACGAGAAGGTGCTGGTGGAGAC
CAGTTACCCCAGCCAAACCACTCGACTGCCCCCCATCACCTATACTGGCCGCTTTTCCCTGGAGCCTGCA
CCCAACAGTGGCAACACCTTGTGGCCCGAGCCCCTCTTCAGCTTGGTCAGTGGCCTAGTGAGCATGACCA
ACCCACCGGCCTCCTCGTCCTCAGCACCATCTCCAGCGGCCTCCTCCGCCTCCGCCTCCCAGAGCCCACC
CCTGAGCTGCGCAGTGCCATCCAACGACAGCAGTCCCATTTACTCAGCGGCACCCACCTTCCCCACGCCG
AACACTGACATTTTCCCTGAGCCACAAAGCCAGGCCTTCCCGGGCTCGGCAGGGACAGCGCTCCAGTACC
CGCCTCCTGCCTACCCTGCCGCCAAGGGTGGCTTCCAGGTTCCCATGATCCCCGACTACCTGTTTCCACA
GCAGCAGGGGGATCTGGGCCTGGGCACCCCAGACCAGAAGCCCTTCCAGGGCCTGGAGAGCCGCACCCAG
CAGCCTTCGCTAACCCCTCTGTCTACTATTAAGGCCTTTGCCACTCAGTCGGGCTCCCAGGACCTGAAGG
CCCTCAATACCAGCTACCAGTCCCAGCTCATCAAACCCAGCCGCATGCGCAAGTACCCCAACCGGCCCAG
CAAGACGCCCCCCCACGAACGCCCTTACGCTTGCCCAGTGGAGTCCTGTGATCGCCGCTTCTCCCGCTCC
GACGAGCTCACCCGCCACATCCGCATCCACACAGGCCAGAAGCCCTTCCAGTGCCGCATCTGCATGCGCA
ACTTCAGCCGCAGCGACCACCTCACCACCCACATCCGCACCCACACAGGCGAAAAGCCCTTCGCCTGCGA
CATCTGTGGAAGAAAGTTTGCCAGGAGCGATGAACGCAAGAGGCATACCAAGATCCACTTGCGGCAGAAG
GACAAGAAAGCAGACAAAAGTGTTGTGGCCTCTTCGGCCACCTCCTCTCTCTCTTCCTACCCGTCCCCGG
TTGCTACCTCTTACCCGTCCCCGGTTACTACCTCTTATCCATCCCCGGCCACCACCTCATACCCATCCCC
TGTGCCCACCTCCTTCTCCTCTCCCGGCTCCTCGACCTACCCATCCCCTGTGCACAGTGGCTTCCCCTCC
CCGTCGGTGGCCACCACGTACTCCTCTGTTCCCCCTGCTTTCCCGGCCCAGGTCAGCAGCTTCCCTTCCT
CAGCTGTCACCAACTCCTTCAGCGCCTCCACAGGGCTTTCGGACATGACAGCAACCTTTTCTCCCAGGAC
AATTGAAATTTGCTACCCAACTTTCTTGTACAAAGTGGTATACCCATACGATGTTCCAGATTACGCTTAG
TAATGAGAAATACTCAGAAGATGTCACTCACCATAGTCCGCAGTGAAAGATAAATGATCAATTCTTCAAA
AAATAACAAGTTTTAGAGCTAGAAATAGCAAGTAGGCCACTGAGCAAGAACTATGAATGAGATCTTTAGA
CATATTGCGGCCGCTTTCTCCGCGATCCAGACATGATAAGATACATTGATGAGTTTGGACAAACCAAAAC
TAGAATGCAGTGAAAAAAATGCCTTATTTGTGAAATTTGTGATGCTATTGCCTTATTTGTAACCATTATA
AGCTGCAATAAACAAGTTATCTATAACAAGAAAATATATATATAATAAGTTATCACGTAAGTAGAACATG
AAATAACAATATAATTATCGTATGAGTTAAATCTTAAAAGTCACGTAAAAGATAATCATGCGTCATTTTG
ACTCACGCGGTCGTTATAGTTCAAAATCAGTGACACTTACCGCATTGACAAGCACGCCTCACGGGAGCTC
CAAGCGGCGACTGAGATGTCCTAAATGCACAGCGACGGATTCGCGCTATTTAGAAAGAGAGAGCAATATT
TCAAGAATGCATGCGTCAATTTTACGCAGACTATCTTTCTAGGGTTAAGAATTCACTGGCCGTCGTTTTA
CAACGTCGTGACTGGGAAAACCCTGGCGTTACCCAACTTAATCGCCTTGCAGCACATCCCCCTTTCGCCA
GCTGGCGTAATAGCGAAGAGGCCCGCACCGATCGCCCTTCCCAACAGTTGCGCAGCCTGAATGGCGAATG
GCGCCTGATGCGGTATTTTCTCCTTACGCATCTGTGCGGTATTTCACACCGCATATGGTGCACTCTCAGT
ACAATCTGCTCTGATGCCGCATAGTTAAGCCAGCCCCGACACCCGCCAACACCCGCTGACGCGCCCTGAC
GGGCTTGTCTGCTCCCGGCATCCGCTTACAGACAAGCTGTGACCATGTCTCCGGGAGCTGCATGTGTCAG
AGGTTTTCACCGTCATCACCGAAACACGCGAGTTCGAAAGGGCCTCGTGATACGCCTATTTTTATAGGTT
AATGTCATGATAATAATGGTTTCTTAGACGTCAGGTGGCACTTTTCGGGGAAATGTGCGCGGAACCCCTA
TTTGTTTATTTTTCTAAATACATTCAAATATGTATCCGCTCATGAGACAATAACCCTGATAAATGCTTCA
ATAATATTGAAAAAGGAAGAGTATGAGTATTCAACATTTCCGTGTCGCCCTTATTCCCTTTTTTGCGGCA
TTTTGCCTTCCTGTTTTTGCTCACCCAGAAACGCTGGTGAAAGTAAAAGATGCTGAAGATCAGTTGGGTG
CACGAGTGGGTTACATCGAACTGGATCTCAACAGCGGTAAGATCCTTGAGAGTTTTCGCCCCGAAGAACG
TTTTCCAATGATGAGCACTTTTAAAGTTCTGCTATGTGGCGCGGTATTATCCCGTATTGACGCCGGGCAA
GAGCAACTCGGTCGCCGCATACACTATTCTCAGAATGACTTGGTTGAGTACTCACCAGTCACAGAAAAGC
ATCTTACGGATGGCATGACAGTAAGAGAATTATGCAGTGCTGCCATAACCATGAGTGATAACACTGCGGC
CAACTTACTTCTGACAACGATCGGAGGACCGAAGGAGCTAACCGCTTTTTTGCACAACATGGGGGATCAT
GTAACTCGCCTTGATCGTTGGGAACCGGAGCTGAATGAAGCCATACCAAACGACGAGCGTGACACCACGA
TGCCTGTAGCAATGGCAACAACGTTGCGCAAACTATTAACTGGCGAACTACTTACTCTAGCTTCCCGGCA
ACAATTAATAGACTGGATGGAGGCGGATAAAGTTGCAGGACCACTTCTGCGCTCGGCCCTTCCGGCTGGC
TGGTTTATTGCTGATAAATCTGGAGCCGGTGAGCGTGGTTCACGCGGTATCATTGCAGCACTGGGGCCAG
ATGGTAAGCCCTCCCGTATCGTAGTTATCTACACGACGGGGAGTCAGGCAACTATGGATGAACGAAATAG
ACAGATCGCTGAGATAGGTGCCTCACTGATTAAGCATTGGTAACTGTCAGACCAAGTTTACTCATATATA
CTTTAGATTGATTTAAAACTTCATTTTTAATTTAAAAGGATCTAGGTGAAGATCCTTTTTGATAATCTCA
TGACCAAAATCCCTTAACGTGAGTTTTCGTTCCACTGAGCGTCAGACCCCGTAGAAAAGATCAAAGGATC
TTCTTGAGATCCTTTTTTTCTGCGCGTAATCTGCTGCTTGCAAACAAAAAAACCACCGCTACCAGCGGTG
GTTTGTTTGCCGGATCAAGAGCTACCAACTCTTTTTCCGAAGGTAACTGGCTTCAGCAGAGCGCAGATAC
CAAATACTGTTCTTCTAGTGTAGCCGTAGTTAGGCCACCACTTCAAGAACTCTGTAGCACCGCCTACATA
CCTCGCTCTGCTAATCCTGTTACCAGTGGCTGCTGCCAGTGGCGATAAGTCGTGTCTTACCGGGTTGGAC
TCAAGACGATAGTTACCGGATAAGGCGCAGCGGTCGGGCTGAACGGGGGGTTCGTGCACACAGCCCAGCT
TGGAGCGAACGACCTACACCGAACTGAGATACCTACAGCGTGAGCTATGAGAAAGCGCCACGCTTCCCGA
AGGGAGAAAGGCGGACAGGTATCCGGTAAGCGGCAGGGTCGGAACAGGAGAGCGCACGAGGGAGCTTCCA
GGGGGAAACGCCTGGTATCTTTATAGTCCTGTCGGGTTTCGCCACCTCTGACTTGAGCGTCGATTTTTGT
GATGCTCGTCAGGGGGGCGGAGCCTATGGAAAAACGCCAGCAACGCGGCCTTTTTACGGTTCCTGGCCTT
TTGCTGGCCTTTTGCTCACATGTTCTTTCCTGCGTTATCCCCTGATTCTGTGGATAACCGTATTACCGCC
TTTGAGTGAGCTGATACCGCTCGCCGCAGCCGAACGACCGAGCGCAGCGAGTCAGTGAGCGAGGAAGCGG
ATGAGCGCCCAATACGCAAACCGCCTCTCACCGCGCGTTGGCCGATTCATTAATGCAGCTGGCACGACAG
GTTTCCCGACTGGAAAGCGGGCAGTGAGCGCAACGCAAACCGCCTCTCCCCGCGCGTTGGCCGATTCATT
AATGCAGCTGGCACGACAGGTTTCCCGACTGGAAAGCGGGCAGTGAGCGCAACGCAATTAATGTGAGTTA
GCTCACTCATTAGGCACCCCAGGCTTTACACTTTATGCTTCCGGCTCGTATGTTGTGTGGAATTGTGAGC
GGATAACAATTTCACACAGGAAACAGCTATGACCATGATTACGCCAAGGTCGACTTAACCCTAGAAAGAT
AATCATATTGTGACGTACGTTAAAGATAATCATGCGTAAAATTGACGCATGTGTTTTATCGGTCTGTATA
TCGAGGTTTATTTATTAATTTGAATAGATATTAAGTTTTATTATATTTACACTTACATACTAATAATAAA
TTCAACAAACAATTTATTTATGTTTATTTATTTATTAAAAAAAAACAAAAACTCAAAATTTCTTCTATAA
AGTAACAAAACTTTTAGCAGTGAAAAAAATGCTTTATTTGTGAAATTTGTGATGCTATTGCTTTATTTGT
AACCATTATAAGCTGCAATAAACAAGTTAACAACAACAATTGCATTCATTTTATGTTTCAGGTTCAGGGG
GAGGTGTGGGAGGTTTTTTAAAGCAAGTAAAACCTCTACAAATGTGGTATGGCTGATTATGATCCTCTGG
AGATTCATGCGCCAGGTTTTCTGGTCATGCACCACGTTCGTGGGCCCTCAGGAACCTCCACGTCAGCGGT
AACTGTGAAGCCCAGTCGCTCGTAAAAAGGAAGATTCCGGGGAGCACTGGTTTCGAGGAACGCCGGCACG
CCAGCCCGTTCCGCGGCCTCAACACCAGGAAGAACGACAGCGCTTCCCAAACCTTTACCTTGGTGATCTG
GGCTGACACCGACAGTGGCAAGAAACCACGCAGGCTCCTTTGGTCTATGAGGAGCCAGCAAGCCCTCCAT
TTGCTGTTGTGCCGCCAACCTACTCCCTGACAGCTCGGCCATCCGCGGACCTATTTCCGCGAACACTGCG
CCGGCTTCGACGCTTTCCGGAGTAGTCCAGACCGCAACTGCGGCACCATCGTCCGCAACCCAAACTTTAC
CAATGTCCAGACCCACGCGCGTAAGAAACAGCTCTTGCAACTCAGTTACCCTCTCTATGTGTCTGTCCGG
ATCTACGGTATGGCGGGTCGCTGGATAATCTGCAAATGCTGCGGCAAGTGTTCGGACAGCCCGTGGTACA
TCGTCACGGGTAGCGAGCCTAACAGTGGGCTTATATTCCGTCATGGGGCCGGGGTTCTCCTCCACGTCGC
CGGCCTGCTTCAGCAGGCTGAAGTTGGTGGCGCCGCTGCCCCCGGGGAGCATGTCAAGGTCAAAATCGTC
AAGAGCGTCAGCAGGCAGCATATCAAGGTCAAAGTCGTCAAGGGCATCGGCTGGGAGCATGTCTAAGTCA
AAATCGTCAAGGGCGTCGGTCGGCCCGCCGCTTTCGCACTTTAGCTGTTTCTCCAGGCCACATATGATTA
GTTCCAGGCCGAAAAGGAAGGCAGGTTCGGCTCCCTGCCGGTCGAACAGCTCAATTGCTTGTTTCAGAAG
TGGGGGCATAGAATCGGTGGTAGGTGTCTCTCTTTCCTCTTTTGCTACTTGATGCTCCTGTTCCTCCAAT
ACGCAGCCCAGTGTAAAGTGGCCCACGGCGGACAGAGCGTACAGTGCGTTCTCCAGGGAGAAGCCTTGCT
GACACAGGAACGCGAGCTGATTTTCCAGGGTTTCGTACTGTTTCTCTGTTGGGCGGGTGCCGAGATGCAC
TTTAGCCCCGTCACGATGTGAGAGGAGAGCACAGCGGTATGACTTGGCGTTGTTCCGCAGAAAGTCTTGC
CATGACTCGCCTTCCAGGGGGCAGGAGTGGGTATGATGCCTGTCCAGCATCTCGATTGGCAGGGCATCGA
GCAGGGCCCGCTTGTTCTTCACGTGCCAGTACAGGGTAGGCTGCTCAACTCCCAGCTTTTGAGCGAGTTT
CCTTGTCGTCAGGCCTTCGATACCGACTCCATTGAGTAATTCCAGAGCAGAGTTTATGACTTTGCTCTTG
TCCAGTCTAGACATCTTATCGTCATCGTCTTTGTAATCCATGGTGGCGGATCCCGCGTCACGACACCTGT
GTTCTGGCGGCAAACCCGTTGCGAAAAAGAACGTTCACGGCGACTACTGCACTTATATACGGTTCTCCCC
CACCCTCGGGAAAAAGGCGGAGCCAGTACACGACATCACTTTCCCAGTTTACCCCGCGCCACCTTCTCTA
GGCACCGGTTCAATTGCCGACCCCTCCCCCCAACTTCTCGGGCACTGTGGGCCATGTGCGCTCTGCCCCA
TGGTAATAGCCATGACTAATACGTAGATGTACTGCCAAGTAGGAAAGTGCCATAAGGTCATGTACTGGGC
ATAATGCCAGGCGGGCCATTTACCGTCATTGACGTCAATAGGGGGCGTACTTGGCATATGATACACTTGA
TGTACTGCCAAGTGGGCAGTTTACCGTAAATACTCCACCCATTGACGTCAATGGAAAGTGCCTATTGGCG
TTACTATGGGAACATACGTCATTATTGACGTCAATGGGCGGGGGTCGTTGGGCGGTCAGCCAGGCGGGCC
ATTTACCGTAAGTTATGTAACGCGGAACTCCATATATGGGCTATGAACTAATGACCCCGTAATTGATTAC
TATTAATAACTAGTCAATAATCAATGTCATAAGCTCTAATCGCATAATCGAGCTAAGAGCGATTAATATG
CTTAGCTAGCTTAGCTAAGCTAGATTTCTCTATTCTCCCACAATATATAGCAGCTATTAGCTTAGCAGTC
CGAATACGATCGTCCACGATCCATAAGCGTAACACATTTGAGTAGCGACTGACGGGCACCGGAGCCACTC
GAGTGGAATTATCACCTCGAGTTTACTCCCTATCAGTGATAGAGAACGTATGAAGAGTTTACTCCCTATC
AGTGATAGAGAACGTATGCAGACTTTACTCCCTATCAGTGATAGAGAACGTATAAGGAGTTTACTCCCTA
TCAGTGATAGAGAACGTATGACCAGTTTACTCCCTATCAGTGATAGAGAACGTATCTACAGTTTACTCCC
TATCAGTGATAGAGAACGTATATCCAGTTTACTCCCTATCAGTGATAGAGAACGTAT
